>Addgene plasmid #168573 | pDONR223 HCoV-HKU1 NSP6_nostop | depositor partial sequence | sequence record 326782 | Inserted CDS without stop codon
ATGTCTAAAACAAAAAGATTTATTAAAGAAACAATTTATTGGATTTTGATATCTACATTTTTGTTTAGTT
GTATAATTTCTGCATTTGTTAAATGGACTATATTTATGTATATTAATACACATATGATTGGTGTTACATT
ATGTGTACTTTGTTTTGTTAGTTTTATGATGTTACTAGTTAAACATAAGCATTTTTATTTGACTATGTAT
ATAATTCCTGTACTCTGTACCTTGTTTTATGTAAATTATTTAGTTGTTTATAAGGAAGGTTTTAGAGGTT
TTACTTATGTCTGGCTCTCATATTTTGTTCCTGCTGTGAATTTTACTTATGTTTATGAAGTATTTTATGG
TTGTATTTTATGTGTTTTTGCTATTTTTATAACTATGCATAGTATTAATCATGACATTTTTTCTTTGATG
TTTTTGGTTGGTAGAATAGTTACTTTAATTTCTATGTGGTATTTTGGGTCGAATTTAGAAGAGGATGTTT
TGTTATTTATTACAGCCTTTTTAGGTACTTATACATGGACCACTATTTTGTCATTAGCTATAGCAAAAAT
TGTTGCTAATTGGTTGTCTGTTAATATATTTTATTTTACAGATGTACCTTATATTAAATTGATTCTCTTG
AGTTACTTATTTATAGGGTATATTTTATCTTGTTATTGGGGATTTTTCTCTCTTTTAAACAGTGTTTTTA
GAATGCCTATGGGTGTTTATAATTATAAAATTTCTGTTCAAGAATTGCGTTATATGAATGCTAATGGCTT
ACGTCCACCTCGTAATAGTTTTGAGGCTATTTTGTTAAATTTAAAACTGCTTGGAATAGGTGGCGTGCCA
GTTATTGAAGTCTCCCAAATTCAATAA
