[The description below was written by a language model from this plasmid's Addgene catalogue record.]
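Description:
pDONR223 HCoV-HKU1 NSP6_nostop is a Gateway-compatible Entry clone built on the pDONR223 donor backbone and propagated in E. coli under spectinomycin selection. The record lists the vector type only as "Other", gives the copy number as unknown, and includes no feature table, so the origin of replication and other backbone elements are not documented here. As an Entry vector it is not an expression construct in its own right. No promoter driving the insert is recorded, and expression would depend on whichever Destination vector the insert is moved into.

The payload is an 861 bp insert encoding NSP6, a non-structural protein of human coronavirus HKU1 that is derived from the viral ORF1ab polyprotein gene. It was introduced by Gateway cloning, which in an Entry clone normally leaves the open reading frame flanked by attL recombination sites, although these sites are not itemised in the record. The "nostop" designation indicates that the coding sequence lacks a terminal stop codon. After LR recombination into a suitable Destination vector, the ORF can therefore be read through into a C-terminal tag, reporter or fusion partner. M13 forward and reverse sites flanking the insert serve as sequencing primer sites to verify it.

The plasmid belongs to a collection of human coronavirus protein-coding sequences assembled as flexible, multipurpose Entry clones. Its typical use is as a source from which NSP6 is shuttled into expression or assay vectors of the user's choice, particularly where C-terminal fusions are wanted.
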