Addgene plasmid #168573: pDONR223 HCoV-HKU1 NSP6_nostop
Purpose: Gateway-compatible Entry vector
Depositing lab: Fritz Roth. Depositing organization: Sinai Health System. Publication: A resource of human coronavirus protein-coding sequences in a flexible, multipurpose Gateway Entry clone collection. Weller B, Lin CW, Pogoutse O, Sauer M, Marin-de la Rosa N, Strobel A, Young V, Knapp JJ, Rayhan A, Falter C, Kim DK, Roth FP, Falter-Braun P. G3 (Bethesda). 2023 Jul 5;13(7):jkad105. doi: 10.1093/g3journal/jkad105. PubMed 37267226.
Backbone
  Vector backbone: pDONR223
  Backbone manufacturer: Rual et al, Genome Res. 14:2128-2135, 2004.
  Backbone size w/o insert (bp): 5005
  Vector type: Other
Growth in bacteria
  Bacterial resistance: Spectinomycin, 50 μg/mL
  Growth temperature: 37°C
  Growth strain: DH5alpha
  Copy number: Unknown
Gene/Insert
  Gene/Insert name: NSP6
  Species: Other
  Insert size (bp): 861
  Entrez Gene: ORF1ab (a.k.a. HCHV1gp1)
  Cloning method: Gateway Cloning
  Sequencing primers: 5′ m13-For; 3′ m13-Rev
Resource information
  A portion of this plasmid was derived from a plasmid made by: Falter-Braun Lab
Terms and licenses: Academic/Nonprofit Terms; Industry Terms
How to cite: pDONR223 HCoV-HKU1 NSP6_nostop was a gift from Fritz Roth (Addgene plasmid # 168573 ; http://n2t.net/addgene:168573 ; RRID:Addgene_168573)
